Addgene plasmid #196525: pDEST17-Ctdnep1_C-ter
Purpose: Expression of Ctdnep1_C-ter
Depositing lab: Edgar Gomes. Depositing organization: Fundação GIMM- Gulbenkian Institute for Molecular Medicine. Publication: Ctdnep1 and Eps8L2 regulate dorsal actin cables for nuclear positioning during cell migration. Calero-Cuenca FJ, Osorio DS, Carvalho-Marques S, Sridhara SC, Oliveira LM, Jiao Y, Diaz J, Janota CS, Cadot B, Gomes ER. Curr Biol. 2021 Apr 12;31(7):1521-1530.e8. doi: 10.1016/j.cub.2021.01.007. Epub 2021 Feb 9. PubMed 33567288.
Backbone
  Vector backbone: pDEST17
  Vector type: Bacterial Expression
Growth in bacteria
  Bacterial resistance: Ampicillin, 100 μg/mL
  Growth temperature: 37°C
  Growth strain: DH5alpha
  Copy number: High Copy
Gene/Insert
  Gene/Insert name: Ctdnep1-C-ter
  Species: H. sapiens (human)
  Mutation: No transmembrane domain
  Entrez Gene: CTDNEP1 (a.k.a. DULLARD, HSA011916, NET56)
  Promoter: T7 promoter
  Tag / fusion protein: His (N terminal on insert)
  Cloning method: Gateway Cloning
Terms and licenses: Academic/Nonprofit Terms; Industry Terms: Not Available to Industry
Depositor comments: Deletion 1-45 aa
How to cite: pDEST17-Ctdnep1_C-ter was a gift from Edgar Gomes (Addgene plasmid # 196525 ; http://n2t.net/addgene:196525 ; RRID:Addgene_196525)
