[The description below was written by a language model from this plasmid's Addgene catalogue record and pLannotate feature annotations shown in this document.]
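Description:
pDEST17-Ctdnep1_C-ter is a bacterial expression plasmid made by Gateway recombination into the pDEST17 destination vector, for producing a soluble, His-tagged fragment of the phosphatase CTDNEP1 (also called Dullard) in E. coli. The backbone is pBR322-derived. It carries a ColE1/pMB1-type origin with the bom mobility region and the rop gene, and is selected through the β-lactamase gene that confers ampicillin resistance. Only fragments of the tetracycline resistance gene and its promoter remain, so these are backbone remnants rather than a usable marker. The catalogue lists the plasmid as high copy, although an annotated rop gene is normally associated with reduced copy number.

The expression cassette runs from a T7 promoter and the phage T7 gene 10 ribosome binding site into an N-terminal polyhistidine tag. This is followed by attB1, the Ctdnep1 coding fragment of about 600 bp, attB2 and the T7 terminator. Transcription therefore depends on T7 RNA polymerase supplied by the expression host. A short match to a gene 10-derived solubility tag lies downstream of attB2, but it is probably residual vector sequence rather than part of the fusion protein. According to the depositor, the insert lacks amino acids 1–45, which removes the transmembrane domain and leaves the C-terminal portion of the protein. The catalogue gives the species as human, whereas the automated annotation matched the mouse protein entry. The record does not resolve this, and it may simply reflect close similarity between the orthologues.

The stated purpose is only expression of this fragment. The design suits recombinant production and purification by metal-affinity chromatography, and the associated study concerns Ctdnep1 in nuclear positioning during cell migration.
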