Features (pLannotate 1.2.2; 17 found; start..end, strand, type, name):
     71..89      +  promoter       T7 promoter: promoter for bacteriophage T7 RNA polymerase
    121..143     +  RBS            RBS: efficient ribosome binding site from bacteriophage T7 gene 10 (Olins and Rangwala, 1989)
    161..181     +  CDS            8xHis (fragment): 8xHis affinity tag
    190..214     +  protein_bind   attB1: mutant version of attB; recombination site for the Gateway® BP reaction BP Clonase™
    217..816     +  CDS            Ctdnep1 (fragment): CNEP1_MOUSE - Also known as Dullard. Experimental evidence at protein level: Swiss-Prot protein existence level 1. Serine/threonine protein phosphatase forming with CNEP1R1 an active phosphatase complex that dephosphorylates and may activate LPIN1 and LPIN2. LPIN1 and LPIN2 are phosphatidate phosphatases that catalyze the conversion of phosphatidic acid to diacylglycerol and control the metabolism of fatty acids at different levels. May indirectly modulate the lipid composition of nuclear and/or endoplasmic reticulum membranes and be required for proper nuclear membrane morphology and/or dynam
    818..842     -  protein_bind   attB2: mutant version of attB; recombination site for the Gateway® BP reaction BP Clonase™
    852..901     +  CDS            SET1 (fragment): solubility-enhancement tag derived from T7 phage gene 10B
    909..956     +  terminator     T7 terminator: transcription terminator for bacteriophage T7 RNA polymerase
    982..1274    -  CDS            TcR (fragment): tetracycline efflux protein; tet; confers resistance to tetracycline
   1322..1350    -  promoter       tet promoter: E. coli promoter for tetracycline efflux protein gene
   1463..1567    +  promoter       AmpR promoter: bla
   1568..2428    +  CDS            AmpR: β-lactamase; bla; confers resistance to ampicillin, carbenicillin, and related antibiotics
   2599..3187    +  rep_origin     ori: high-copy-number ColE1/pMB1/pBR322/pUC origin of replication
   3373..3512    -  misc_feature   bom: basis of mobility region from pBR322
   3614..3805    -  CDS            rop: Rop protein, which maintains plasmids at low copy number; rop
   3822..4202    +  CDS            YPB1_ECOLX: Protein predicted: Swiss-Prot protein existence level 4. From Escherichia coli.
   4444..49      -  CDS            TcR (fragment) (across the origin): tetracycline efflux protein; tet; confers resistance to tetracycline
>Addgene plasmid #196525 | pDEST17-Ctdnep1_C-ter | addgene full sequence | sequence record 398228 | Addgene NGS Result
ACCTGTGGCGCCGGTGATGCCGGCCACGATGCGTCCGGCGTAGAGGATCGAGATCTCGATCCCGCGAAAT
TAATACGACTCACTATAGGGAGACCACAACGGTTTCCCTCTAGAAATAATTTTGTTTAACTTTAAGAAGG
AGATATACATATGTCGTACTACCATCACCATCACCATCACCTCGAATCAACAAGTTTGTACAAAAAAGCA
GGCTCCATGCTGCCCTTATCTCCTTTGTCCCGGAATCGCCTAGCCCAGGTCAAAAGAAAAATTCTCGTGC
TGGATCTGGACGAAACCCTGATCCATTCGCATCATGACGGGGTGCTGAGGCCTACAGTGAGACCTGGGAC
ACCTCCCGACTTCATCCTCAAGGTCGTGATTGATAAGCATCCAGTCCGGTTTTTTGTACATAAGAGGCCC
CATGTGGATTTCTTCTTAGAAGTGGTAAGCCAGTGGTATGAGCTTGTGGTGTTCACAGCAAGCATGGAAA
TTTATGGCTCTGCTGTGGCAGATAAACTGGACAACAGCAGAAGCATTCTTAAGAGGAGATACTACAGACA
GCACTGCACTTTGGAGTTGGGCAGCTACATCAAAGACCTCTCCGTGGTCCACAGCGACCTGTCCAGCATC
GTGATCCTGGACAACTCCCCCGGGGCTTACAGGAGCCACCCAGACAATGCCATCCCCATCAAATCCTGGT
TCAGTGACCCCAGTGACACAGCCCTTCTCAACCTTCTCCCAATGCTGGATGCCCTCAGGTTCACTGCTGA
TGTCCGATCGGTGCTGAGCCGAAACCTTCACCAACATAGGCTCTGGGACCCAGCTTTCTTGTACAAAGTG
GTTGATTCGAGGCTGCTAACAAAGCCCGAAAGGAAGCTGAGTTGGCTGCTGCCACCGCTGAGCAATAACT
AGCATAACCCCTTGGGGCCTCTAAACGGGTCTTGAGGGGTTTTTTGCTGAAAGGAGGAACTATATCCGGA
TATCCACAGGACGGGTGTGGTCGCCATGATCGCGTAGTCGATAGTGGCTCCAAGTAGCGAAGCGAGCAGG
ACTGGGCGGCGGCCAAAGCGGTCGGACAGTGCTCCGAGAACGGGTGCGCATAGAAATTGCATCAACGCAT
ATAGCGCTAGCAGCACGCCATAGTGACTGGCGATGCTGTCGGAATGGACGATATCCCGCAAGAGGCCCGG
CAGTACCGGCATAACCAAGCCTATGCCTACAGCATCCAGGGTGACGGTGCCGAGGATGACGATGAGCGCA
TTGTTAGATTTCATACACGGTGCCTGACTGCGTTAGCAATTTAACTGTGATAAACTACCGCATTAAAGCT
TATCGATGATAAGCTGTCAAACATGAGAATTCTTGAAGACGAAAGGGCCTCGTGATACGCCTATTTTTAT
AGGTTAATGTCATGATAATAATGGTTTCTTAGACGTCAGGTGGCACTTTTCGGGGAAATGTGCGCGGAAC
CCCTATTTGTTTATTTTTCTAAATACATTCAAATATGTATCCGCTCATGAGACAATAACCCTGATAAATG
CTTCAATAATATTGAAAAAGGAAGAGTATGAGTATTCAACATTTCCGTGTCGCCCTTATTCCCTTTTTTG
CGGCATTTTGCCTTCCTGTTTTTGCTCACCCAGAAACGCTGGTGAAAGTAAAAGATGCTGAAGATCAGTT
GGGTGCACGAGTGGGTTACATCGAACTGGATCTCAACAGCGGTAAGATCCTTGAGAGTTTTCGCCCCGAA
GAACGTTTTCCAATGATGAGCACTTTTAAAGTTCTGCTATGTGGCGCGGTATTATCCCGTGTTGACGCCG
GGCAAGAGCAACTCGGTCGCCGCATACACTATTCTCAGAATGACTTGGTTGAGTACTCACCAGTCACAGA
AAAGCATCTTACGGATGGCATGACAGTAAGAGAATTATGCAGTGCTGCCATAACCATGAGTGATAACACT
GCGGCCAACTTACTTCTGACAACGATCGGAGGACCGAAGGAGCTAACCGCTTTTTTGCACAACATGGGGG
ATCATGTAACTCGCCTTGATCGTTGGGAACCGGAGCTGAATGAAGCCATACCAAACGACGAGCGTGACAC
CACGATGCCTGCAGCAATGGCAACAACGTTGCGCAAACTATTAACTGGCGAACTACTTACTCTAGCTTCC
CGGCAACAATTAATAGACTGGATGGAGGCGGATAAAGTTGCAGGACCACTTCTGCGCTCGGCCCTTCCGG
CTGGCTGGTTTATTGCTGATAAATCTGGAGCCGGTGAGCGTGGGTCTCGCGGTATCATTGCAGCACTGGG
GCCAGATGGTAAGCCCTCCCGTATCGTAGTTATCTACACGACGGGGAGTCAGGCAACTATGGATGAACGA
AATAGACAGATCGCTGAGATAGGTGCCTCACTGATTAAGCATTGGTAACTGTCAGACCAAGTTTACTCAT
ATATACTTTAGATTGATTTAAAACTTCATTTTTAATTTAAAAGGATCTAGGTGAAGATCCTTTTTGATAA
TCTCATGACCAAAATCCCTTAACGTGAGTTTTCGTTCCACTGAGCGTCAGACCCCGTAGAAAAGATCAAA
GGATCTTCTTGAGATCCTTTTTTTCTGCGCGTAATCTGCTGCTTGCAAACAAAAAAACCACCGCTACCAG
CGGTGGTTTGTTTGCCGGATCAAGAGCTACCAACTCTTTTTCCGAAGGTAACTGGCTTCAGCAGAGCGCA
GATACCAAATACTGTCCTTCTAGTGTAGCCGTAGTTAGGCCACCACTTCAAGAACTCTGTAGCACCGCCT
ACATACCTCGCTCTGCTAATCCTGTTACCAGTGGCTGCTGCCAGTGGCGATAAGTCGTGTCTTACCGGGT
TGGACTCAAGACGATAGTTACCGGATAAGGCGCAGCGGTCGGGCTGAACGGGGGGTTCGTGCACACAGCC
CAGCTTGGAGCGAACGACCTACACCGAACTGAGATACCTACAGCGTGAGCTATGAGAAAGCGCCACGCTT
CCCGAAGGGAGAAAGGCGGACAGGTATCCGGTAAGCGGCAGGGTCGGAACAGGAGAGCGCACGAGGGAGC
TTCCAGGGGGAAACGCCTGGTATCTTTATAGTCCTGTCGGGTTTCGCCACCTCTGACTTGAGCGTCGATT
TTTGTGATGCTCGTCAGGGGGGCGGAGCCTATGGAAAAACGCCAGCAACGCGGCCTTTTTACGGTTCCTG
GCCTTTTGCTGGCCTTTTGCTCACATGTTCTTTCCTGCGTTATCCCCTGATTCTGTGGATAACCGTATTA
CCGCCTTTGAGTGAGCTGATACCGCTCGCCGCAGCCGAACGACCGAGCGCAGCGAGTCAGTGAGCGAGGA
AGCGGAAGAGCGCCTGATGCGGTATTTTCTCCTTACGCATCTGTGCGGTATTTCACACCGCAATGGTGCA
CTCTCAGTACAATCTGCTCTGATGCCGCATAGTTAAGCCAGTATACACTCCGCTATCGCTACGTGACTGG
GTCATGGCTGCGCCCCGACACCCGCCAACACCCGCTGACGCGCCCTGACGGGCTTGTCTGCTCCCGGCAT
CCGCTTACAGACAAGCTGTGACCGTCTCCGGGAGCTGCATGTGTCAGAGGTTTTCACCGTCATCACCGAA
ACGCGCGAGGCAGCTGCGGTAAAGCTCATCAGCGTGGTCGTGAAGCGATTCACAGATGTCTGCCTGTTCA
TCCGCGTCCAGCTCGTTGAGTTTCTCCAGAAGCGTTAATGTCTGGCTTCTGATAAAGCGGGCCATGTTAA
GGGCGGTTTTTTCCTGTTTGGTCACTGATGCCTCCGTGTAAGGGGGATTTCTGTTCATGGGGGTAATGAT
ACCGATGAAACGAGAGAGGATGCTCACGATACGGGTTACTGATGATGAACATGCCCGGTTACTGGAACGT
TGTGAGGGTAAACAACTGGCGGTATGGATGCGGCGGGACCAGAGAAAAATCACTCAGGGTCAATGCCAGC
GCTTCGTTAATACAGATGTAGGTGTTCCACAGGGTAGCCAGCAGCATCCTGCGATGCAGATCCGGAACAT
AATGGTGCAGGGCGCTGACTTCCGCGTTTCCAGACTTTACGAAACACGGAAACCGAAGACCATTCATGTT
GTTGCTCAGGTCGCAGACGTTTTGCAGCAGCAGTCGCTTCACGTTCGCTCGCGTATCGGTGATTCATTCT
GCTAACCAGTAAGGCAACCCCGCCAGCCTAGCCGGGTCCTCAACGACAGGAGCACGATCATGCGCACCCG
TGGCCAGGACCCAACGCTGCCCGAGATGCGCCGCGTGCGGCTGCTGGAGATGGCGGACGCGATGGATATG
TTCTGCCAAGGGTTGGTTTGCGCATTCACAGTTCTCCGCAAGAATTGATTGGCTCCAATTCTTGGAGTGG
TGAATCCGTTAGCGAGGTGCCGCCGGCTTCCATTCAGGTCGAGGTGGCCCGGCTCCATGCACCGCGACGC
AACGCGGGGAGGCAGACAAGGTATAGGGCGGCGCCTACAATCCATGCCAACCCGTTCCATGTGCTCGCCG
AGGCGGCATAAATCGCCGTGACGATCAGCGGTCCAATGATCGAAGTTAGGCTGGTAAGAGCCGCGAGCGA
TCCTTGAAGCTGTCCCTGATGGTCGTCATCTACCTGCCTGGACAGCATGGCCTGCAACGCGGGCATCCCG
ATGCCGCCGGAAGCGAGAAGAATCATAATGGGGAAGGCCATCCAGCCTCGCGTCGCGAACGCCAGCAAGA
CGTAGCCCAGCGCGTCGGCCGCCATGCCGGCGATAATGGCCTGCTTCTCGCCGAAACGTTTGGTGGCGGG
ACCAGTGACGAAGGCTTGAGCGAGGGCGTGCAAGATTCCGAATACCGCAAGCGACAGGCCGATCATCGTC
GCGCTCCAGCGAAAGCGGTCCTCGCCGAAAATGACCCAGAGCGCTGCCGGCACCTGTCCTACGAGTTGCA
TGATAAAGAAGACAGTCATAAGTGCGGCGACGATAGTCATGCCCCGCGCCCACCGGAAGGAGCTGACTGG
GTTGAAGGCTCTCAAGGGCATCGGTCGATCGACGCTCTCCCTTATGCGACTCCTGCATTAGGAAGCAGCC
CAGTAGTAGGTTGAGGCCGTTGAGCACCGCCGCCGCAAGGAATGGTGCATGCAAGGAGATGGCGCCCAAC
AGTCCCCCGGCCACGGGGCCTGCCACCATACCCACGCCGAAACAAGCGCTCATGAGCCCGAAGTGGCGAG
CCCGATCTTCCCCATCGGTGATGTCGGCGATATAGGCGCCAGCAACCGC
